Addgene plasmid #232380: pGL3_PTCHD4_pos1pos2pos0toneg0
Purpose: PTCHD4 enhancer, three sensitizing elements made into buffering Coordinators
Depositing lab: Joanna Wysocka. Depositing organization: Stanford University.
Backbone
  Vector backbone: pGL3 Luciferase Reporter Vector
  Backbone manufacturer: Promega
  Vector type: Luciferase
Growth in bacteria
  Bacterial resistance: Ampicillin, 100 μg/mL
  Growth temperature: 37°C
  Growth strain: DH5alpha
  Copy number: High Copy
Gene/Insert
  Gene/Insert name: PTCHD4
  Species: H. sapiens (human)
  Mutation: PTCHD4 enhancer, three sensitizing elements made into buffering Coordinators
  Entrez Gene: PTCHD4 (a.k.a. C6orf138, PTCH53, dJ402H5.2)
  Cloning method: Restriction Enzyme; 5′ cloning site Unknown (unknown if destroyed)
Terms and licenses: Academic/Nonprofit Terms; Industry Terms: Not Available to Industry
How to cite: pGL3_PTCHD4_pos1pos2pos0toneg0 was a gift from Joanna Wysocka (Addgene plasmid # 232380 ; http://n2t.net/addgene:232380 ; RRID:Addgene_232380)
