[The description below was written by a language model from this plasmid's Addgene catalogue record and pLannotate feature annotations shown in this document.]
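Description:
pGL3_PTCHD4_pos1pos2pos0toneg0 is a firefly luciferase reporter plasmid built on the Promega pGL3 backbone. It is used to measure the activity of a mutated human enhancer associated with PTCHD4 after transfection into mammalian cells. The plasmid is propagated in E. coli at high copy from a ColE1/pUC-type origin and selected with ampicillin through the β-lactamase (AmpR) gene and its bla promoter. An f1 phage origin is also present and allows single-stranded DNA production. Short annotated fragments of lacZα, a tetracycline resistance gene and SV40 large T antigen are non-functional backbone remnants.

The reporter unit consists of the SV40 early promoter driving the enhanced luc+ firefly luciferase coding sequence, terminated by the SV40 polyadenylation signal. Upstream of this unit, a synthetic poly(A) signal and the RNA polymerase II transcriptional pause site from the human α2 globin gene block read-through transcription from the backbone, so the luciferase signal reflects the promoter and any linked enhancer. The enhancer insert is not annotated in the feature table. An unannotated stretch between the pause site and the end of the circular record, just upstream of the SV40 promoter, is a plausible location, but the record does not state the position, and the cloning sites are listed as unknown.

According to the catalogue entry, the insert is a variant of the PTCHD4 enhancer in which three "sensitizing" elements have been converted into "buffering" Coordinator motifs. The plasmid name suggests that it belongs to a series of enhancer variants compared by reporter output to test how motif type shapes enhancer activity. The record does not give the exact sequence changes or the cell type used.
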