Features (pLannotate 1.2.2; 12 found; start..end, strand, type, name):
     17..213     +  promoter       SV40 promoter: SV40 early promoter
    249..1901    +  CDS            luciferase: firefly luciferase; luc+; enhanced luc+ version of the luciferase gene
   1942..2063    -  polyA_signal   SV40 poly(A) signal: SV40 polyadenylation signal
   2086..2154    -  CDS            large T antigen (fragment): large T antigen from SV40 (simian virus 40)
   2176..2308    +  CDS            TcR (fragment): tetracycline efflux protein; tet; confers resistance to tetracycline
   2488..3076    -  rep_origin     ori: high-copy-number ColE1/pMB1/pBR322/pUC origin of replication
   3247..4107    -  CDS            AmpR: β-lactamase; bla; confers resistance to ampicillin, carbenicillin, and related antibiotics
   4108..4212    -  promoter       AmpR promoter: bla
   4239..4667    +  rep_origin     f1 ori (sequence partly withheld): f1 bacteriophage origin of replication; arrow indicates direction of (+) strand synthesis
   4699..4766    -  CDS            lacZα (fragment): LacZα fragment of β-galactosidase; lacZ fragment
   4825..4873    +  polyA_signal   poly(A) signal: synthetic polyadenylation signal
   4887..4978    +  misc_feature   pause site: RNA polymerase II transcriptional pause signal from the human α2 globin gene
>Addgene plasmid #232380 | pGL3_PTCHD4_pos1pos2pos0toneg0 | addgene full sequence | sequence record 462869 | Addgene NGS Result
CTCGAGATCTGCGATCTGCATCTCAATTAGTCAGCAACCATAGTCCCGCCCCTAACTCCGCCCATCCCGC
CCCTAACTCCGCCCAGTTCCGCCCATTCTCCGCCCCATCGCTGACTAATTTTTTTTATTTATGCAGAGGC
CGAGGCCGCCTCGGCCTCTGAGCTATTCCAGAAGTAGTGAGGAGGCTTTTTTGGAGGCCTAGGCTTTTGC
AAAAAGCTTGGCATTCCGGTACTGTTGGTAAAGCCACCATGGAAGACGCCAAAAACATAAAGAAAGGCCC
GGCGCCATTCTATCCGCTGGAAGATGGAACCGCTGGAGAGCAACTGCATAAGGCTATGAAGAGATACGCC
CTGGTTCCTGGAACAATTGCTTTTACAGATGCACATATCGAGGTGGACATCACTTACGCTGAGTACTTCG
AAATGTCCGTTCGGTTGGCAGAAGCTATGAAACGATATGGGCTGAATACAAATCACAGAATCGTCGTATG
CAGTGAAAACTCTCTTCAATTCTTTATGCCGGTGTTGGGCGCGTTATTTATCGGAGTTGCAGTTGCGCCC
GCGAACGACATTTATAATGAACGTGAATTGCTCAACAGTATGGGCATTTCGCAGCCTACCGTGGTGTTCG
TTTCCAAAAAGGGGTTGCAAAAAATTTTGAACGTGCAAAAAAAGCTCCCAATCATCCAAAAAATTATTAT
CATGGATTCTAAAACGGATTACCAGGGATTTCAGTCGATGTACACGTTCGTCACATCTCATCTACCTCCC
GGTTTTAATGAATACGATTTTGTGCCAGAGTCCTTCGATAGGGACAAGACAATTGCACTGATCATGAACT
CCTCTGGATCTACTGGTCTGCCTAAAGGTGTCGCTCTGCCTCATAGAACTGCCTGCGTGAGATTCTCGCA
TGCCAGAGATCCTATTTTTGGCAATCAAATCATTCCGGATACTGCGATTTTAAGTGTTGTTCCATTCCAT
CACGGTTTTGGAATGTTTACTACACTCGGATATTTGATATGTGGATTTCGAGTCGTCTTAATGTATAGAT
TTGAAGAAGAGCTGTTTCTGAGGAGCCTTCAGGATTACAAGATTCAAAGTGCGCTGCTGGTGCCAACCCT
ATTCTCCTTCTTCGCCAAAAGCACTCTGATTGACAAATACGATTTATCTAATTTACACGAAATTGCTTCT
GGTGGCGCTCCCCTCTCTAAGGAAGTCGGGGAAGCGGTTGCCAAGAGGTTCCATCTGCCAGGTATCAGGC
AAGGATATGGGCTCACTGAGACTACATCAGCTATTCTGATTACACCCGAGGGGGATGATAAACCGGGCGC
GGTCGGTAAAGTTGTTCCATTTTTTGAAGCGAAGGTTGTGGATCTGGATACCGGGAAAACGCTGGGCGTT
AATCAAAGAGGCGAACTGTGTGTGAGAGGTCCTATGATTATGTCCGGTTATGTAAACAATCCGGAAGCGA
CCAACGCCTTGATTGACAAGGATGGATGGCTACATTCTGGAGACATAGCTTACTGGGACGAAGACGAACA
CTTCTTCATCGTTGACCGCCTGAAGTCTCTGATTAAGTACAAAGGCTATCAGGTGGCTCCCGCTGAATTG
GAATCCATCTTGCTCCAACACCCCAACATCTTCGACGCAGGTGTCGCAGGTCTTCCCGACGATGACGCCG
GTGAACTTCCCGCCGCCGTTGTTGTTTTGGAGCACGGAAAGACGATGACGGAAAAAGAGATCGTGGATTA
CGTCGCCAGTCAAGTAACAACCGCGAAAAAGTTGCGCGGAGGAGTTGTGTTTGTGGACGAAGTACCGAAA
GGTCTTACCGGAAAACTCGACGCAAGAAAAATCAGAGAGATCCTCATAAAGGCCAAGAAGGGCGGAAAGA
TCGCCGTGTAATTCTAGAGTCGGGGCGGCCGGCCGCTTCGAGCAGACATGATAAGATACATTGATGAGTT
TGGACAAACCACAACTAGAATGCAGTGAAAAAAATGCTTTATTTGTGAAATTTGTGATGCTATTGCTTTA
TTTGTAACCATTATAAGCTGCAATAAACAAGTTAACAACAACAATTGCATTCATTTTATGTTTCAGGTTC
AGGGGGAGGTGTGGGAGGTTTTTTAAAGCAAGTAAAACCTCTACAAATGTGGTAAAATCGATAAGGATCT
GGATCCGTCGACCGATGCCCTTGAGAGCCTTCAACCCAGTCAGCTCCTTCCGGTGGGCGCGGGGCATGAC
TATCGTCGCCGCACTTATGACTGTCTTCTTTATCATGCAACTCGTAGGACAGGTGCCGGCAGCGCTCTTC
CGCTTCCTCGCTCACTGACTCGCTGCGCTCGGTCGTTCGGCTGCGGCGAGCGGTATCAGCTCACTCAAAG
GCGGTAATACGGTTATCCACAGAATCAGGGGATAACGCAGGAAAGAACATGTGAGCAAAAGGCCAGCAAA
AGGCCAGGAACCGTAAAAAGGCCGCGTTGCTGGCGTTTTTCCATAGGCTCCGCCCCCCTGACGAGCATCA
CAAAAATCGACGCTCAAGTCAGAGGTGGCGAAACCCGACAGGACTATAAAGATACCAGGCGTTTCCCCCT
GGAAGCTCCCTCGTGCGCTCTCCTGTTCCGACCCTGCCGCTTACCGGATACCTGTCCGCCTTTCTCCCTT
CGGGAAGCGTGGCGCTTTCTCATAGCTCACGCTGTAGGTATCTCAGTTCGGTGTAGGTCGTTCGCTCCAA
GCTGGGCTGTGTGCACGAACCCCCCGTTCAGCCCGACCGCTGCGCCTTATCCGGTAACTATCGTCTTGAG
TCCAACCCGGTAAGACACGACTTATCGCCACTGGCAGCAGCCACTGGTAACAGGATTAGCAGAGCGAGGT
ATGTAGGCGGTGCTACAGAGTTCTTGAAGTGGTGGCCTAACTACGGCTACACTAGAAGAACAGTATTTGG
TATCTGCGCTCTGCTGAAGCCAGTTACCTTCGGAAAAAGAGTTGGTAGCTCTTGATCCGGCAAACAAACC
ACCGCTGGTAGCGGTGGTTTTTTTGTTTGCAAGCAGCAGATTACGCGCAGAAAAAAAGGATCTCAAGAAG
ATCCTTTGATCTTTTCTACGGGGTCTGACGCTCAGTGGAACGAAAACTCACGTTAAGGGATTTTGGTCAT
GAGATTATCAAAAAGGATCTTCACCTAGATCCTTTTAAATTAAAAATGAAGTTTTAAATCAATCTAAAGT
ATATATGAGTAAACTTGGTCTGACAGTTACCAATGCTTAATCAGTGAGGCACCTATCTCAGCGATCTGTC
TATTTCGTTCATCCATAGTTGCCTGACTCCCCGTCGTGTAGATAACTACGATACGGGAGGGCTTACCATC
TGGCCCCAGTGCTGCAATGATACCGCGAGACCCACGCTCACCGGCTCCAGATTTATCAGCAATAAACCAG
CCAGCCGGAAGGGCCGAGCGCAGAAGTGGTCCTGCAACTTTATCCGCCTCCATCCAGTCTATTAATTGTT
GCCGGGAAGCTAGAGTAAGTAGTTCGCCAGTTAATAGTTTGCGCAACGTTGTTGCCATTGCTACAGGCAT
CGTGGTGTCACGCTCGTCGTTTGGTATGGCTTCATTCAGCTCCGGTTCCCAACGATCAAGGCGAGTTACA
TGATCCCCCATGTTGTGCAAAAAAGCGGTTAGCTCCTTCGGTCCTCCGATCGTTGTCAGAAGTAAGTTGG
CCGCAGTGTTATCACTCATGGTTATGGCAGCACTGCATAATTCTCTTACTGTCATGCCATCCGTAAGATG
CTTTTCTGTGACTGGTGAGTACTCAACCAAGTCATTCTGAGAATAGTGTATGCGGCGACCGAGTTGCTCT
TGCCCGGCGTCAATACGGGATAATACCGCGCCACATAGCAGAACTTTAAAAGTGCTCATCATTGGAAAAC
GTTCTTCGGGGCGAAAACTCTCAAGGATCTTACCGCTGTTGAGATCCAGTTCGATGTAACCCACTCGTGC
ACCCAACTGATCTTCAGCATCTTTTACTTTCACCAGCGTTTCTGGGTGAGCAAAAACAGGAAGGCAAAAT
GCCGCAAAAAAGGGAATAAGGGCGACACGGAAATGTTGAATACTCATACTCTTCCTTTTTCAATATTATT
GAAGCATTTATCAGGGTTATTGTCTCATGAGCGGATACATATTTGAATGTATTTAGAAAAATAAACAAAT
AGGGGTTCCGCGCACATTTCCCCGAAAAGTGCCACCTG
[124 nt withheld, positions 4239-4362]
C
[91 nt withheld, positions 4364-4454]
A
[49 nt withheld, positions 4456-4504]
CCTTTGACGTTGGAGTCCACGTTCTTT
[37 nt withheld, positions 4532-4568]
ACCCTATCTCGGTCTATTCTTTTGATTTATAAGGGATTTTGCCGATTTCGGCCTATTGGTTAAAAAATGA
GCTGATTTAACAAAAATTTAACGCGAATTTTAACAAAATATTAACGCTTACAATTTGCCATTCGCCATTC
AGGCTGCGCAACTGTTGGGAAGGGCGATCGGTGCGGGCCTCTTCGCTATTACGCCAGCCCAAGCTACCAT
GATAAGTAAGTAATATTAAGGTACGGGAGGTACTTGGAGCGGCCGCAATAAAATATCTTTATTTTCATTA
CATCTGTGTGTTGGTTTTTTGTGTGAATCGATAGTACTAACATACGCTCTCCATCAAAACAAAACGAAAC
AAAACAAACTAGCAAAATAGGCTGTCCCCAGTGCAAGTGCAGGTGCCAGAACATTTCTCTATCGATAGGT
ACCGAGCTCTTACGCGTGCTAGCCCTTGCTCAACCTTATACTCAGCTTAATTAAAACCCTGCTATTACTA
ATTGAGAAACTATCACTTATTTGTTCAAACTACCCTAACTGAGCCCTCTATTAATTTGTTAGTAAGAACA
CTAGCATCTGGAGTAGTATCTCATAGCTGTTGGTTGCACTTAGAGAAGAATCTTATTTTTTAAATTTTCT
CTACTTTTATTCTAGGTTCAGGGAGTACATGTGCAGATTTGTTACATGGGTCAATTTTGTGTCACTAAGG
TTTGGTGTACAAATGAAAGCATAGAACCGAATAGTTTTTCAACCGATGTTTCCCTCCCACCCTCCCATGT
CAATCAGTCCACAGTGTCTATCATTCCCATCTTTGTGTCCACATGTATTCAATTATTAGCTCCTGATTAT
AAGTGAGAACATGTGGTTTCTATTATTCTCTTCCTGCATTAGTTTGCTTAGCATAATAGCTTCCAGCTGC
CTCCATGTTGCTTGCAAAGGACATGATTGTGTTACTTTGTGGGAGAATCTTTAAAGTTAAGAAAGTATTT
AAAATTTCTTCAAGATTTAAAATTCTGCTATGTTTCAAGATTAAAACATTTAAGCACTTTGAGTATGTGT
GAATACATGTGCATATTTTGATTTTTCATATTATTTCATATTTCATACGTATTCTGAGAGTCCAATTGTG
A
